>Addgene plasmid #67360 | pDSHA-ARL4C-Myc | addgene partial sequence | sequence record 119401 | T7 5'-TAATACGACTCACTATAGGG-3'
ATTAAGGTACCGGGCCCTACAGATCCTCTTCAGAGATGAGTTTCTGCTCCATCTCGAATCGAACCACTTT
GTACAAGAAAGCTGGGTCCCGCTTCTTCTTCTGCTTGAGGGACTTCCTGCGTTTCAGGATCATCTCATAG
AGCTTGTCCATGCCCTCGGTGAGGCCCTCGCCGATGATGGCGCACGCCGGCTGGACGTGATAGGTGGTGG
CCGGGATAAGCTCGTGCAGCGCCAGCTGCTTCTCAATCTCTGCCACCGGCAGCGACTTGGGCAGGTCCTG
CTTGTTGGCGATGACCAGCAGCGGCGTGCCCTGGTTCTCGGCGAACTTGGTCACCTTGTGCAGCTCCGTC
TTGGCCTCCTCCAGCCGGTCCACGTCCACCGAGTCCACCACGTAGATGATGCCGTCCGTGCAGCGGCTGT
AGGACTTCCACAGCGGCCGCAGCTTCTCCTGGCCGCCCACGTCCCAGAAGTGGCAGCTGATGCCCTTGGC
CGTGCCGTTGCTCAGCTTGATCTTCTCGGTGTTGAAGCCGATGGTGGGCACCGTGTTCACGAACTCGTTG
AACTTGAGCCGGTAGAGCACCGTGGTCTTGCCGGCCGAGTCCAAGCCCAACATGACGATATGCAGGGACT
GGAAGGCCGAGATGTTAGAGGAGATGTTGCCCATGGTTCTATCTCCTTCTAAGCCTGCTTTTTTGTACAA
ACTTGTTTGATTCGAGTGTCGACGGTATCGATAAGCTTGATATCGAATTCCTGCAGCCCGGGGGATCCGC
CCGGGCTAGAGCGGCCGCCACCGCGGTGGAGCTCCAGCTTTTGTTCCCTTTAGTGAGGGTTAATTTCGAG
CTTGGCGTAATCGCTAGCGGATCTGACGGTTCACTAAACCAGCTCTGCTTATATAGAACCTCCCACCGTA
CACGCCTACCGCCCATTTGCGTCAATGGGGCGGA
