[The description below was written by a language model from this plasmid's Addgene catalogue record.]
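Description:
pDSHA-ARL4C-Myc is a mammalian expression plasmid built on the pDS_Myc-X backbone and carrying the human ARL4C open reading frame (also known as ARL7 or LAK), which encodes a member of the ARF-like branch of the ARF family of small regulatory GTPases. The insert was introduced by Gateway recombination cloning, so the coding sequence is expected to be flanked by recombination-derived att sites, although no feature table is provided to confirm their positions. Transcription is driven by the CMV promoter, a strong constitutive viral promoter widely used for high-level expression in cultured mammalian cells. The backbone supplies a Myc epitope fused in frame to the C terminus of the protein. This placement leaves the N terminus free, which matters for ARF family proteins because their N-terminal region is commonly lipid-modified and involved in membrane association. The "HA" in the plasmid name is not explained in the record, which lists only the Myc tag.

In bacteria the plasmid is maintained at high copy number under kanamycin selection. In mammalian cells a neomycin resistance marker allows G418 selection, so it can be used for stable line generation as well as transient transfection. The origin of replication and polyadenylation signal are not stated in the record.

The construct belongs to a plasmid toolbox for expressing or knocking down human ARF, ARL and SAR GTPases. It is suited to detecting, localising or immunoprecipitating ARL4C through the Myc epitope, with tagging comparable to that of related family members in the same vector series.
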