Addgene plasmid #67360: pDSHA-ARL4C-Myc
Purpose: Mammalian expression of hArl4c with C-term Myc tag
Depositing lab: Richard Kahn. Depositing organization: Emory University. Publication: Tool box: Plasmids for the expression or knockdown of human ARF Family GTPases (ARF/ARL/SAR) and their co-expression in bacteria with N-myristoyltransferases. Kerr SC, Kahn RA. Cell Logist. 2015 Sep 21;5(3):e1090523. doi: 10.1080/21592799.2015.1090523. eCollection 2015 Jul-Sep. PubMed 27057421.
Backbone
  Vector backbone: pDS_Myc-X
  Vector type: Mammalian Expression
  Selectable markers: Neomycin (select with G418)
Growth in bacteria
  Bacterial resistance: Kanamycin, 50 μg/mL
  Growth temperature: 37°C
  Growth strain: DH5alpha
  Copy number: High Copy
Gene/Insert
  Gene/Insert name: ARL4C (alt name: pRK13n-Myc)
  Species: H. sapiens (human)
  Entrez Gene: ARL4C (a.k.a. ARL7, LAK)
  Promoter: CMV
  Tag / fusion protein: Myc (C terminal on backbone)
  Cloning method: Gateway Cloning
  Sequencing primers: 5′ CMV-F; 3′ T7
Terms and licenses: Academic/Nonprofit Terms; Industry Terms: Not Available to Industry
How to cite: pDSHA-ARL4C-Myc was a gift from Richard Kahn (Addgene plasmid # 67360 ; http://n2t.net/addgene:67360 ; RRID:Addgene_67360)
